>Addgene plasmid #81289 | pDONR223_B2M_p.M1I | addgene full sequence | sequence record 168336 | Addgene NGS Result
GGCAGTTCCCTACTCTCGCGTTAACGCTAGCATGGATGTTTTCCCAGTCACGACGTTGTAAAACGACGGC
CAGTCTTAAGCTCGGGCCCCAAATAATGATTTTATTTTGACTGATAGTGACCTGTTCGTTGCAACAAATT
GATGAGCAATGCTTTTTTATAATGCCAACTTTGTACAAAAAAGTTGGCACCATATCTCGCTCCGTGGCCT
TAGCTGTGCTCGCGCTACTCTCTCTTTCTGGCCTGGAGGCT
[297 nt withheld, positions 252-548]
TGATTGCCAACTTTCTTGTACAAAGTTGGCATTATAAGAAAGCATTGCTTATCAATTTGTTGCAACGAAC
AGGTCACTATCAGTCAAAATAAAATCATTATTTGCCATCCAGCTGATATCCCCTATAGTGAGTCGTATTA
CATGGTCATAGCTGTTTCCTGGCAGCTCTGGCCCGTGTCTCAAAATCTCTGATGTTACATTGCACAAGAT
AAAAATATATCATCATGCCTCCTCTAGACCAGCCAGGACAGAAATGCCTCGACTTCGCTGCTACCCAAGG
TTGCCGGGTGACGCACACCGTGGAAACGGATGAAGGCACGAACCCAGTGGACATAAGCCTGTTCGGTTCG
TAAGCTGTAATGCAAGTAGCGTATGCGCTCACGCAACTGGTCCAGAACCTTGACCGAACGCAGCGGTGGT
AACGGCGCAGTGGCGGTTTTCATGGCTTGTTATGACTGTTTTTTTGGGGTACAGTCTATGCCTCGGGCAT
CCAAGCAGCAAGCGCGTTACGCCGTGGGTCGATGTTTGATGTTATGGAGCAGCAACGATGTTACGCAGCA
GGGCAGTCGCCCTAAAACAAAGTTAAACATTATGAGGGAAGCGGTGATCGCCGAAGTATCGACTCAACTA
TCAGAGGTAGTTGGCGTCATCGAGCGCCATCTCGAACCGACGTTGCTGGCCGTACATTTGTACGGCTCCG
CAGTGGATGGCGGCCTGAAGCCACACAGTGATATTGATTTGCTGGTTACGGTGACCGTAAGGCTTGATGA
AACAACGCGGCGAGCTTTGATCAACGACCTTTTGGAAACTTCGGCTTCCCCTGGAGAGAGCGAGATTCTC
CGCGCTGTAGAAGTCACCATTGTTGTGCACGACGACATCATTCCGTGGCGTTATCCAGCTAAGCGCGAAC
TGCAATTTGGAGAATGGCAGCGCAATGACATTCTTGCAGGTATCTTCGAGCCAGCCACGATCGACATTGA
TCTGGCTATCTTGCTGACAAAAGCAAGAGAACATAGCGTTGCCTTGGTAGGTCCAGCGGCGGAGGAACTC
TTTGATCCGGTTCCTGAACAGGATCTATTTGAGGCGCTAAATGAAACCTTAACGCTATGGAACTCGCCGC
CCGACTGGGCTGGCGATGAGCGAAATGTAGTGCTTACGTTGTCCCGCATTTGGTACAGCGCAGTAACCGG
CAAAATCGCGCCGAAGGATGTCGCTGCCGACTGGGCAATGGAGCGCCTGCCGGCCCAGTATCAGCCCGTC
ATACTTGAAGCTAGACAGGCTTATCTTGGACAAGAAGAAGATCGCTTGGCCTCGCGCGCAGATCAGTTGG
AAGAATTTGTCCACTACGTGAAAGGCGAGATCACCAAGGTAGTCGGCAAATAACCCTCGAGCCACCCATG
ACCAAAATCCCTTAACGTGAGTTACGCGTCGTTCCACTGAGCGTCAGACCCCGTAGAAAAGATCAAAGGA
TCTTCTTGAGATCCTTTTTTTCTGCGCGTAATCTGCTGCTTGCAAACAAAAAAACCACCGCTACCAGCGG
TGGTTTGTTTGCCGGATCAAGAGCTACCAACTCTTTTTCCGAAGGTAACTGGCTTCAGCAGAGCGCAGAT
ACCAAATACTGTTCTTCTAGTGTAGCCGTAGTTAGGCCACCACTTCAAGAACTCTGTAGCACCGCCTACA
TACCTCGCTCTGCTAATCCTGTTACCAGTGGCTGCTGCCAGTGGCGATAAGTCGTGTCTTACCGGGTTGG
ACTCAAGACGATAGTTACCGGATAAGGCGCAGCGGTCGGGCTGAACGGGGGGTTCGTGCACACAGCCCAG
CTTGGAGCGAACGACCTACACCGAACTGAGATACCTACAGCGTGAGCTATGAGAAAGCGCCACGCTTCCC
GAAGGGAGAAAGGCGGACAGGTATCCGGTAAGCGGCAGGGTCGGAACAGGAGAGCGCACGAGGGAGCTTC
CAGGGGGAAACGCCTGGTATCTTTATAGTCCTGTCGGGTTTCGCCACCTCTGACTTGAGCGTCGATTTTT
GTGATGCTCGTCAGGGGGGCGGAGCCTATGGAAAAACGCCAGCAACGCGGCCTTTTTACGGTTCCTGGCC
TTTTGCTGGCCTTTTGCTCACATGTTCTTTCCTGCGTTATCCCCTGATTCTGTGGATAACCGTATTACCG
CCTTTGAGTGAGCTGATACCGCTCGCCGCAGCCGAACGACCGAGCGCAGCGAGTCAGTGAGCGAGGAAGC
GGAAGAGCGCCCAATACGCAAACCGCCTCTCCCCGCGCGTTGGCCGATTCATTAATGCAGCTGGCACGAC
AGGTTTCCCGACTGGAAAGCGGGCAGTGAGCGCAACGCAATTAATACGCGTACCGCTAGCCAGGAAGAGT
TTGTAGAAACGCAAAAAGGCCATCCGTCAGGATGGCCTTCTGCTTAGTTTGATGCCTGGCAGTTTATGGC
GGGCGTCCTGCCCGCCACCCTCCGGGCCGTTGCTTCACAACGTTCAAATCCGCTCCCGGCGGATTTGTCC
TACTCAGGAGAGCGTTCACCGACAAACAACAGATAAAACGAAAGGCCCAGTCTTCCGACTGAGCCTTTCG
TTTTATTTGATGCCT
Features (pLannotate 1.2.2; 12 found; start..end, strand, type, name):
     38..74      -  CDS            lacZα (fragment): LacZα fragment of β-galactosidase; lacZ fragment
     91..186     +  protein_bind   attL3: mutant version of attL; recombination site for the Gateway® LR reaction LR Clonase™
    192..548     +  CDS            B2M (sequence partly withheld): B2MG_HUMAN - Experimental evidence at protein level: Swiss-Prot protein existence level 1. Component of the class I major histocompatibility complex (MHC). Involved in the presentation of peptide antigens to the immune system. Exogenously applied M.tuberculosis EsxA or EsxA-EsxB (or EsxA expressed in host) binds B2M and decreases its export to the cell surface (total protein levels do not change), probably leading to defects in class I antigen presentation (PubMed:25356553). From Homo sapiens (Human).
    556..651     -  protein_bind   attL3: mutant version of attL; recombination site for the Gateway® LR reaction LR Clonase™
    670..688     -  promoter       T7 promoter: promoter for bacteriophage T7 RNA polymerase
    878..901     +  promoter       Pc promoter (fragment): intI1 (promoter lies within the coding sequence); class 1 integron promoter
   1077..1133    +  CDS            GmR (fragment): gentamycin acetyltransferase; aacC1; confers resistance to gentamycin
   1140..1931    +  CDS            SmR: aminoglycoside adenylyltransferase (Murphy, 1985); aadA; confers resistance to spectinomycin and streptomycin
   2024..2612    +  rep_origin     ori: high-copy-number ColE1/pMB1/pBR322/pUC origin of replication
   2795..2887    +  CDS            lacI (fragment): lac repressor; lacI; The lac repressor binds to the lac operator to inhibit transcription in E. coli. This inhibition can be relieved by adding lactose or isopropyl-β-D-thiogalactopyranoside (IPTG).
   2942..2969    -  terminator     rrnB T2 terminator: transcription terminator T2 from the E. coli rrnB gene
   3101..3144    +  terminator     rrnB T1 terminator: Escherichia coli rrnB; transcription terminator T1 from the E. coli rrnB gene
