[The description below was written by a language model from this plasmid's Addgene catalogue record and pLannotate feature annotations shown in this document.]
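Description:
pDONR223_B2M_p.M1I is a Gateway entry clone built on the Invitrogen pDONR223 backbone and carrying a variant open reading frame of human B2M (beta-2-microglobulin, the light chain of the MHC class I complex involved in peptide antigen presentation). It is propagated in E. coli as a high-copy plasmid through a ColE1/pUC-type origin and is selected with spectinomycin via the aadA (SmR) aminoglycoside adenylyltransferase gene. This gene lies downstream of a fragment of the class 1 integron Pc promoter and a remnant of a gentamicin resistance gene. The annotated sequence is 3,153 nt and also contains rrnB T1 and T2 transcription terminators, small lacZα and lacI fragments, and a T7 promoter on the reverse strand next to the cassette.

The B2M coding sequence (about 357 nt) is flanked on both sides by attL recombination sites. The annotation software labels both as attL3, a mutant attL. These sites allow the insert to be moved by an LR Clonase reaction into any compatible destination vector. The entry clone has no promoter driving the insert, so expression depends on the destination vector chosen. The insert carries the M1I substitution, which changes the initiator methionine codon, and it is in the "closed" configuration, with a stop codon directly after the ORF. This precludes C-terminal fusion to tags supplied by a destination vector. The plasmid belongs to the Target Accelerator Plasmid Collection, a set of wild-type and mutant alleles assembled for the systematic functional testing of rare cancer-associated variants. It serves as a source clone for generating expression constructs of this B2M allele.
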