Addgene plasmid #81289: pDONR223_B2M_p.M1I
Purpose: Gateway Donor vector containing B2M , part of the Target Accelerator Plasmid Collection.
Depositing lab: Jesse Boehm & William Hahn & David Root. Depositing organization: Broad Institute. Publication: Systematic Functional Interrogation of Rare Cancer Variants Identifies Oncogenic Alleles. Kim E, Ilic N, Shrestha Y, Zou L, Kamburov A, Zhu C, Yang X, Lubonja R, Tran N, Nguyen C, Lawrence MS, Piccioni F, Bagul M, Doench JG, Chouinard CR, Wu X, Hogstrom L, Natoli T, Tamayo P, Horn H, Corsello SM, Lage K, Root DE, Subramanian A, Golub TR, Getz G, Boehm JS, Hahn WC. Cancer Discov. 2016 Jul;6(7):714-26. doi: 10.1158/2159-8290.CD-16-0160. Epub 2016 May 4. PubMed 27147599.
Backbone
  Vector backbone: pDONR223
  Backbone manufacturer: Invitrogen
  Backbone size w/o insert (bp): 2790
  Vector type: Gateway Entry vector
Growth in bacteria
  Bacterial resistance: Spectinomycin, 50 μg/mL
  Growth temperature: 37°C
  Growth strain: DH5alpha
  Copy number: High Copy
Gene/Insert
  Gene/Insert name: B2M
  Species: H. sapiens (human)
  Mutation: M1I
  GenBank ID: NM_004048.2
  Entrez Gene: B2M (a.k.a. IMD43)
  Promoter: None
  Cloning method: Gateway Cloning
  Sequencing primers: 5′ M13pUC-fwd; 3′ M13-Rev
Terms and licenses: Academic/Nonprofit Terms; Industry Terms: Not Available to Industry
Depositor comments: Closed state: stop codon immediately follows insert
How to cite: pDONR223_B2M_p.M1I was a gift from Jesse Boehm & William Hahn & David Root (Addgene plasmid # 81289 ; http://n2t.net/addgene:81289 ; RRID:Addgene_81289)
