>Addgene plasmid #81289 | pDONR223_B2M_p.M1I | depositor partial sequence | sequence record 154608 | Insert sequence
ATATCTCGCTCCGTGGCCTTAGCTGTGCTCGCGCTACTCTCTCTTTCTGGCCTGGAGGCT
[297 nt withheld, positions 61-357]
